>Addgene plasmid #27371 | pCMV-flag YAP2 5SA | addgene full sequence | sequence record 258296 | Addgene NGS Result
GACATTGATTATTGACTAGTTATTAATAGTAATCAATTACGGGGTCATTAGTTCATAGCCCATATATGGA
GTTCCGCGTTACATAACTTACGGTAAATGGCCCGCCTGGCTGACCGCCCAACGACCCCCGCCCATTGACG
TCAATAATGACGTATGTTCCCATAGTAACGCCAATAGGGACTTTCCATTGACGTCAATGGGTGGAGTATT
TACGGTAAACTGCCCACTTGGCAGTACATCAAGTGTATCATATGCCAAGTCCGCCCCCTATTGACGTCAA
TGACGGTAAATGGCCCGCCTGGCATTATGCCCAGTACATGACCTTACGGGACTTTCCTACTTGGCAGTAC
ATCTACGTATTAGTCATCGCTATTACCATGGTGATGCGGTTTTGGCAGTACACCAATGGGCGTGGATAGC
GGTTTGACTCACGGGGATTTCCAAGTCTCCACCCCATTGACGTCAATGGGAGTTTGTTTTGGCACCAAAA
TCAACGGGACTTTCCAAAATGTCGTAATAACCCCGCCCCGTTGACGCAAATGGGCGGTAGGCGTGTACGG
TGGGAGGTCTATATAAGCAGAGCTCGTTTAGTGAACCGTCAGAATTGATCTACCATGGACTACAAAGACG
ATGACGACAAGCTTGCGGCCGCGAATTCAAGCTTAGCCACCATGGACTACAAAGACGATGACGATAAAGC
AAGGCTCGAATCGGTACCTAAGGATCCCGGGCAGCAGCCGCCGCCTCAACCGGCCCCCCAGGGCCAAGGG
CAGCCGCCTTCGCAGCCCCCGCAGGGGCAGGGCCCGCCGTCCGGACCCGGGCAACCGGCACCCGCGGCGA
CCCAGGCGGCGCCGCAGGCACCCCCCGCCGGGCATCAGATCGTGCACGTCCGCGGGGACGCGGAGACCGA
CCTGGAGGCGCTCTTCAACGCCGTCATGAACCCCAAGACGGCCAACGTGCCCCAGACCGTGCCCATGAGG
CTCCGGAAGCTGCCCGACTCCTTCTTCAAGCCGCCGGAGCCCAAATCCCACTCCCGACAGGCCGCTACTG
ATGCAGGCACTGCAGGAGCCCTGACTCCACAGCATGTTCGAGCTCATGCCGCTCCAGCTGCTCTGCAGTT
GGGAGCTGTTTCTCCTGGGACACTGACCCCCACTGGAGTAGTCTCTGGCCCAGCAGCTACACCCACAGCT
CAGCATCTTCGACAGGCTGCTTTTGAGATACCTGATGATGTACCTCTGCCAGCAGGTTGGGAGATGGCAA
AGACATCTTCTGGTCAGAGATACTTCTTAAATCACATCGATCAGACAACAACATGGCAGGACCCCAGGAA
GGCCATGCTGTCCCAGATGAACGTCACAGCCCCCACCAGTCCACCAGTGCAGCAGAATATGATGAACTCG
GCTTCAGGTCCTCTTCCTGATGGATGGGAACAAGCCATGACTCAGGATGGAGAAATTTACTATATAAACC
ATAAGAACAAGACCACCTCTTGGCTAGACCCAAGGCTTGACCCTCGTTTTGCCATGAACCAGAGAATCAG
TCAGAGTGCTCCAGTGAAACAGCCACCACCCCTGGCTCCCCAGAGCCCACAGGGAGGCGTCATGGGTGGC
AGCAACTCCAACCAGCAGCAACAGATGCGACTGCAGCAACTGCAGATGGAGAAGGAGAGGCTGCGGCTGA
AACAGCAAGAACTGCTTCGGCAGGAGTTAGCCCTGCGTAGCCAGTTACCAACACTGGAGCAGGATGGTGG
GACTCAAAATCCAGTGTCTTCTCCCGGGATGTCTCAGGAATTGAGAACAATGACGACCAATAGCTCAGAT
CCTTTCCTTAACAGTGGCACCTATCACTCTCGAGATGAGGCTACAGACAGTGGACTAAGCATGAGCAGCT
ACAGTGTCCCTCGAACCCCAGATGACTTCCTGAACAGTGTGGATGAGATGGATACAGGTGATACTATCAA
CCAAAGCACCCTGCCCTCACAGCAGAACCGTTTCCCAGACTACCTTGAAGCCATTCCTGGGACAAATGTG
GACCTTGGAACACTGGAAGGAGATGGAATGAACATAGAAGGAGAGGAGCTGATGCCAAGTCTGCAGGAAG
CTTTGAGTTCTGACATCCTTAATGACATGGAGTCTGTTTTGGCTGCCACCAAGCTAGATAAAGAAAGCTT
TCTTACATGGTTATAGAGCCCTCAGGCAGACTGAATTCTGCAGATATCCAGCACAGTGGCGGCCGCTCGA
GTCTAGAGGATCCCGGGTGGCATCCCTGTGACCCCTCCCCAGTGCCTCTCCTGGCCCTGGAAGTTGCCAC
TCCAGTGCCCACCAGCCTTGTCCTAATAAAATTAAGTTGCATCATTTTGTCTGACTAGGTGTCCTTCTAT
AATATTATGGGGTGGAGGGGGGTGGTATGGAGCAAGGGGCAAGTTGGGAAGACAACCTGTAGGGCCTGCG
GGGTCTATTGGGAACCAAGCTGGAGTGCAGTGGCACAATCTTGGCTCACTGCAATCTCCGCCTCCTGGGT
TCAAGCGATTCTCCTGCCTCAGCCTCCCGAGTTGTTGGGATTCCAGGCATGCATGACCAGGCTCAGCTAA
TTTTTGTTTTTTTGGTAGAGACGGGGTTTCACCATATTGGCCAGGCTGGTCTCCAACTCCTAATCTCAGG
TGATCTACCCACCTTGGCCTCCCAAATTGCTGGGATTACAGGCGTGAACCACTGCTCCCTTCCCTGTCCT
TCTGATTTTAAAATAACTATACCAGCAGGAGGACGTCCAGACACAGCATAGGCTACCTGGCCATGCCCAA
CCGGTGGGACATTTGAGTTGCTTGCTTGGCACTGTCCTCTCATGCGTTGGGTCCACTCAGTAGATGCCTG
TTGAATTGGGTACGCGGCCAGCTTGGCTGTGGAATGTGTGTCAGTTAGGGTGTGGAAAGTCCCCAGGCTC
CCCAGCAGGCAGAAGTATGCAAAGCATGCATCTCAATTAGTCAGCAACCAGGTGTGGAAAGTCCCCAGGC
TCCCCAGCAGGCAGAAGTATGCAAAGCATGCATCTCAATTAGTCAGCAACCATAGTCCCGCCCCTAACTC
CGCCCATCCCGCCCCTAACTCCGCCCAGTTCCGCCCATTCTCCGCCCCATGGCTGACTAATTTTTTTTAT
TTATGCAGAGGCCGAGGCCGCCTCGGCCTCTGAGCTATTCCAGAAGTAGTGAGGAGGCTTTTTTGGAGGC
CTAGGCTTTTGCAAAAAGCTCCTCGAGGAACTGAAAAACCAGAAAGTTAATTCCCTATAGTGAGTCGTAT
TAAATTCGTAATCATGTCATAGCTGTTTCCTGTGTGAAATTGTTATCCGCTCACAATTCCACACAACATA
CGAGCCGGAAGCATAAAGTGTAAAGCCTGGGGTGCCTAATGAGTGAGCTAACTCACATTAATTGCGTTGC
GCTCACTGCCCGCTTTCCAGTCGGGAAACCTGTCGTGCCAGCTGCATTAATGAATCGGCCAACGCGCGGG
GAGAGGCGGTTTGCGTATTGGGCGCTCTTCCGCTTCCTCGCTCACTGACTCGCTGCGCTCGGTCGTTCGG
CTGCGGCGAGCGGTATCAGCTCACTCAAAGGCGGTAATACGGTTATCCACAGAATCAGGGGATAACGCAG
GAAAGAACATGTGAGCAAAAGGCCAGCAAAAGGCCAGGAACCGTAAAAAGGCCGCGTTGCTGGCGTTTTT
CCATAGGCTCCGCCCCCCTGACGAGCATCACAAAAATCGACGCTCAAGTCAGAGGTGGCGAAACCCGACA
GGACTATAAAGATACCAGGCGTTTCCCCCTGGAAGCTCCCTCGTGCGCTCTCCTGTTCCGACCCTGCCGC
TTACCGGATACCTGTCCGCCTTTCTCCCTTCGGGAAGCGTGGCGCTTTCTCATAGCTCACGCTGTAGGTA
TCTCAGTTCGGTGTAGGTCGTTCGCTCCAAGCTGGGCTGTGTGCACGAACCCCCCGTTCAGCCCGACCGC
TGCGCCTTATCCGGTAACTATCGTCTTGAGTCCAACCCGGTAAGACACGACTTATCGCCACTGGCAGCAG
CCACTGGTAACAGGATTAGCAGAGCGAGGTATGTAGGCGGTGCTACAGAGTTCTTGAAGTGGTGGCCTAA
CTACGGCTACACTAGAAGAACAGTATTTGGTATCTGCGCTCTGCTGAAGCCAGTTACCTTCGGAAAAAGA
GTTGGTAGCTCTTGATCCGGCAAACAAACCACCGCTGGTAGCGGTGGTTTTTTTGTTTGCAAGCAGCAGA
TTACGCGCAGAAAAAAAGGATCTCAAGAAGATCCTTTGATCTTTTCTACGGGGTCTGACGCTCAGTGGAA
CGAAAACTCACGTTAAGGGATTTTGGTCATGAGATTATCAAAAAGGATCTTCACCTAGATCCTTTTAAAT
TAAAAATGAAGTTTTAAATCAATCTAAAGTATATATGAGTAAACTTGGTCTGACAGTTACCAATGCTTAA
TCAGTGAGGCACCTATCTCAGCGATCTGTCTATTTCGTTCATCCATAGTTGCCTGACTCCCCGTCGTGTA
GATAACTACGATACGGGAGGGCTTACCATCTGGCCCCAGTGCTGCAATGATACCGCGAGACCCACGCTCA
CCGGCTCCAGATTTATCAGCAATAAACCAGCCAGCCGGAAGGGCCGAGCGCAGAAGTGGTCCTGCAACTT
TATCCGCCTCCATCCAGTCTATTAATTGTTGCCGGGAAGCTAGAGTAAGTAGTTCGCCAGTTAATAGTTT
GCGCAACGTTGTTGCCATTGCTACAGGCATCGTGGTGTCACGCTCGTCGTTTGGTATGGCTTCATTCAGC
TCCGGTTCCCAACGATCAAGGCGAGTTACATGATCCCCCATGTTGTGCAAAAAAGCGGTTAGCTCCTTCG
GTCCTCCGATCGTTGTCAGAAGTAAGTTGGCCGCAGTGTTATCACTCATGGTTATGGCAGCACTGCATAA
TTCTCTTACTGTCATGCCATCCGTAAGATGCTTTTCTGTGACTGGTGAGTACTCAACCAAGTCATTCTGA
GAATAGTGTATGCGGCGACCGAGTTGCTCTTGCCCGGCGTCAATACGGGATAATACCGCGCCACATAGCA
GAACTTTAAAAGTGCTCATCATTGGAAAACGTTCTTCGGGGCGAAAACTCTCAAGGATCTTACCGCTGTT
GAGATCCAGTTCGATGTAACCCACTCGTGCACCCAACTGATCTTCAGCATCTTTTACTTTCACCAGCGTT
TCTGGGTGAGCAAAAACAGGAAGGCAAAATGCCGCAAAAAAGGGAATAAGGGCGACACGGAAATGTTGAA
TACTCATACTCTTCCTTTTTCAATATTATTGAAGCATTTATCAGGGTTATTGTCTCATGAGCGGATACAT
ATTTGAATGTATTTAGAAAAATAAACAAATAGGGGTTCCGCGCACATTTCCCCGAAAAGTGCCACCTG
[124 nt withheld, positions 5459-5582]
C
[91 nt withheld, positions 5584-5674]
A
[49 nt withheld, positions 5676-5724]
CCTTTGACGTTGGAGTCCACGTTCTTT
[37 nt withheld, positions 5752-5788]
ACCCTATCTCGGTCTATTCTTTTGATTTATAAGGGATTTTGCCGATTTCGGCCTATTGGTTAAAAAATGA
GCTGATTTAACAAAAATTTAACGCGAATTTTAACAAAATATTAACGCTTACAATTTCCATTCGCCATTCA
GGCTGCGCAACTGTTGGGAAGGGCGATCGGTGCGGGCCTCTTCGCTATTACGCCAGCTGGCGAAAGGGGG
ATGTGCTGCAAGGCGATTAAGTTGGGTAACGCCAGGGTTTTCCCAGTCACGACGTTGTAAAACGACGGCC
AGTGCCAAGCTGATCTATACATTGAATCAATATTGGCAATTAGCCATATTAGTCATTGGTTATATAGCAT
AAATCAATATTGGCTATTGGCCATTGCATACGTTGTATCTATATCATAATATGTACATTTATATTGGCTC
ATGTCCAATATGACCGCCATGTT
Features (pLannotate 1.2.2; 17 found; start..end, strand, type, name):
      1..380     +  enhancer       CMV enhancer: human cytomegalovirus immediate early enhancer
    382..581     +  promoter       CMV promoter: human cytomegalovirus (CMV) immediate early promoter
    617..637     +  CDS            3xFLAG (fragment): three tandem FLAG® epitope tags
    674..698     +  CDS            3xFLAG (fragment): three tandem FLAG® epitope tags
    723..2183    +  CDS            YAP1: YAP1_HUMAN - Also known as YAP65. Experimental evidence at protein level: Swiss-Prot protein existence level 1. [Isoform 3]: Activates the C-terminal fragment (CTF) of ERBB4 (isoform 3). From Homo sapiens (Human).
   2255..2877    +  polyA_signal   hGH poly(A) signal: human growth hormone polyadenylation signal
   2906..3235    +  promoter       SV40 promoter: SV40 enhancer and early promoter
   3274..3292    -  promoter       T7 promoter: promoter for bacteriophage T7 RNA polymerase
   3330..3346    -  protein_bind   lac operator: The lac repressor binds to the lac operator to inhibit transcription in E. coli. This inhibition can be relieved by adding lactose or isopropyl-β-D-thiogalactopyranoside (IPTG). lac repressor encoded by lacI
   3354..3384    -  promoter       lac promoter: promoter for the E. coli lac operon
   3399..3420    -  protein_bind   CAP binding site: CAP binding activates transcription in the presence of cAMP. E. coli catabolite activator protein
   3433..3525    -  CDS            lacI (fragment): lac repressor; lacI; The lac repressor binds to the lac operator to inhibit transcription in E. coli. This inhibition can be relieved by adding lactose or isopropyl-β-D-thiogalactopyranoside (IPTG).
   3708..4296    -  rep_origin     ori: high-copy-number ColE1/pMB1/pBR322/pUC origin of replication
   4467..5327    -  CDS            AmpR: β-lactamase; bla; confers resistance to ampicillin, carbenicillin, and related antibiotics
   5328..5432    -  promoter       AmpR promoter: bla
   5459..5887    +  rep_origin     f1 ori (sequence partly withheld): f1 bacteriophage origin of replication; arrow indicates direction of (+) strand synthesis
   5918..6072    -  CDS            lacZα (fragment): LacZα fragment of β-galactosidase; lacZ fragment
