[The description below was written by a language model from this plasmid's Addgene catalogue record and pLannotate feature annotations shown in this document.]
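Description:
pCMV-flag YAP2 5SA is a mammalian expression plasmid built on a pCMV backbone that drives expression of an N-terminally FLAG-tagged, phosphorylation-site mutant of human YAP2 (encoded by the YAP1 gene). The full sequenced record is about 6.2 kb. In bacteria it is maintained as a high-copy plasmid through a ColE1/pUC-type origin and selected with ampicillin via the β-lactamase gene. An f1 origin is also present, along with remnants of cloning-vector sequence (lac promoter/operator, lacZα and lacI fragments, and a T7 promoter) that play no evident part in the mammalian expression function. No mammalian selection marker is annotated. An SV40 enhancer/early promoter lies downstream of the expression cassette, but the feature table shows no coding sequence associated with it.

The expression unit consists of the human cytomegalovirus immediate-early enhancer and promoter, followed by short stretches annotated as fragments of a FLAG epitope, then the YAP1 open reading frame of roughly 1.5 kb, and finally the human growth hormone polyadenylation signal. According to the record, serines 61, 109, 127, 128, 131, 163, 164 and 381 are changed to alanine. The "5SA" name therefore covers eight listed substitutions, and the record does not explain how these are grouped. The record describes these residues as phosphorylation sites, and the associated study concerns inactivation of YAP by the Hippo pathway in cell contact inhibition and tissue growth control. Replacing the serines with non-phosphorylatable alanines is thus intended to yield a YAP protein that escapes this inhibitory phosphorylation. The construct suits transient overexpression of this mutant in mammalian cells, with the FLAG tag allowing detection or immunoprecipitation. It was derived in part from a parental pCMV-Flag-YAP2 plasmid.
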