Addgene plasmid #27371: pCMV-flag YAP2 5SA
Depositing lab: Kunliang Guan. Depositing organization: University of California, San Diego (UCSD). Publication: Inactivation of YAP oncoprotein by the Hippo pathway is involved in cell contact inhibition and tissue growth control. Zhao B, Wei X, Li W, Udan RS, Yang Q, Kim J, Xie J, Ikenoue T, Yu J, Li L, Zheng P, Ye K, Chinnaiyan A, Halder G, Lai ZC, Guan KL. Genes Dev. 2007 Nov 1. 21(21):2747-61. 10.1101/gad.1602907 PubMed 17974916.
Backbone
  Vector backbone: pCMV
  Backbone size w/o insert (bp): 5000
  Vector type: Mammalian Expression
Growth in bacteria
  Bacterial resistance: Ampicillin, 100 μg/mL
  Growth temperature: 37°C
  Growth strain: DH5alpha
  Copy number: High Copy
Gene/Insert
  Gene/Insert name: YAP2
  Species: H. sapiens (human)
  Insert size (bp): 1500
  Mutation: Serines at positions 61, 109, 127, 128, 131, 163, 164, and 381 changed to Alanine (phosphorylation sites)
  Entrez Gene: YAP1 (a.k.a. COB1, YAP, YAP-1, YAP2, YAP65, YKI)
  Tag / fusion protein: flag (N terminal on insert)
  Cloning method: Restriction Enzyme
  Sequencing primers: 5′ CMV-F
Resource information
  A portion of this plasmid was derived from a plasmid made by: pCMV-Flag-YAP2 was obtained from Marius Sudol.
Terms and licenses: Academic/Nonprofit Terms; Industry Terms: Not Available to Industry
How to cite: pCMV-flag YAP2 5SA was a gift from Kunliang Guan (Addgene plasmid # 27371 ; http://n2t.net/addgene:27371 ; RRID:Addgene_27371)
