>Addgene plasmid #27371 | pCMV-flag YAP2 5SA | addgene partial sequence | sequence record 111762 | CMV-F 5'-CGCAAATGGGCGGTAGGCGTG-3'
CTATATAAGCAGAGCTCGTTTAGTGAACCGTCAGAATTGATCTACCATGGACTACAAAGACGATGACGAC
AAGCTTGCGGCCGCGAATTCAAGCTTAGCCACCATGGACTACAAAGACGATGACGATAAAGCAAGGCTCG
AATCGGTACCTAAGGATCCCGGGCAGCAGCCGCCGCCTCAACCGGCCCCCCAGGGCCAAGGGCAGCCGCC
TTCGCAGCCCCCGCAGGGGCAGGGCCCGCCGTCCGGACCCGGGCAACCGGCACCCGCGGCGACCCAGGCG
GCGCCGCAGGCACCCCCCGCCGGGCATCAGATCGTGCACGTCCGCGGGGACGCGGAGACCGACCTGGAGG
CGCTCTTCAACGCCGTCATGAACCCCAAGACGGCCAACGTGCCCCAGACCGTGCCCATGAGGCTCCGGAA
GCTGCCCGACTCCTTCTTCAAGCCGCCGGAGCCCAAATCCCACTCCCGACAGGCCGCTACTGATGCAGGC
ACTGCAGGAGCCCTGACTCCACAGCATGTTCGAGCTCATGCCGCTCCAGCTGCTCTGCAGTTGGGAGCTG
TTTCTCCTGGGACACTGACCCCCACTGGAGTAGTCTCTGGCCCAGCAGCTACACCCACAGCTCAGCATCT
TCGACAGGCTGCTTTTGAGATACCTGATGATGTACCTCTGCCAGCAGGTTGGGAGATGGCAAAGACATCT
TCTGGTCAGAGATACTTCTTAAATCACATCGATCAGACAACAACATGGCAGGACCCCAGGAAGGCCATGC
TGTCCCAGATGAACGTCACAGCCCCCACCAGTCCACCAGTGCAGCAGAATATGATGAACTCGGCTTCAGG
TCCTCTTCCTGATGGATGGGAACAAGCCATGACTCAGGATGGAGAAATTTACTATATAAACCATAAGAAC
AAGACCACCTCTTGGCTAGACCCAAGGCTTGACCCTCGTTTTGCCATGAACCAGAGAATCAGTCAGAGTG
CTCCAGTGAA
