>Addgene plasmid #27371 | pCMV-flag YAP2 5SA | addgene partial sequence | sequence record 111763 | hGH-PA-R 5'-CCAGCTTGGTTCCCAATAGA-3'
AGGTTGTCTTCCCAACTTGCCCCTTGCTCCATACCACCCCCCTCCACCCCATAATATTATAGAAGGACAC
CTAGTCAGACAAAATGATGCAACTTAATTTTATTAGGACAAGGCTGGTGGGCACTGGAGTGGCAACTTCC
AGGGCCAGGAGAGGCACTGGGGAGGGGTCACAGGGATGCCACCCGGGATCCTCTAGACTCGAGCGGCCGC
CACTGTGCTGGATATCTGCAGAATTCAGTCTGCCTGAGGGCTCTATAACCATGTAAGAAAGCTTTCTTTA
TCTAGCTTGGTGGCAGCCAAAACAGACTCCATGTCATTAAGGATGTCAGAACTCAAAGCTTCCTGCAGAC
TTGGCATCAGCTCCTCTCCTTCTATGTTCATTCCATCTCCTTCCAGTGTTCCAAGGTCCACATTTGTCCC
AGGAATGGCTTCAAGGTAGTCTGGGAAACGGTTCTGCTGTGAGGGCAGGGTGCTTTGGTTGATAGTATCA
CCTGTATCCATCTCATCCACACTGTTCAGGAAGTCATCTGGGGTTCGAGGGACACTGTAGCTGCTCATGC
TTAGTCCACTGTCTGTAGCCTCATCTCGAGAGTGATAGGTGCCACTGTTAAGGAAAGGATCTGAGCTATT
GGTCGTCATTGTTCTCAATTCCTGAGACATCCCGGGAGAAGACACTGGATTTTGAGTCCCACCATCCTGC
TCCAGTGTTGGTAACTGGCTACGCAGGGCTAACTCCTGCCGAAGCAGTTCTTGCTGTTTCAGCCGCAGCC
TCTCCTTCTCCATCTGCAGTTGCTGCAGTCGCATCTGTTGCTGCTGGTTGGAGTTGCTGCCACCCATGAC
GCCTCCCTGTGGGCTCTGGGGAGCCAGGGGTGGTGGCTGTTTCACTGGAGCACTCTGACTGATTCTCTGG
TTCATGGCAAAACGAGGGTCAAGCCTTGGGTCTAGCCAAGAGGTGG
